LOCUS       Exported 724 bp ds-DNA linear SYN 04-JUN-2021
DEFINITION  synthetic linear DNA
ACCESSION   .
VERSION     .
KEYWORDS    pGL2-200bp
SOURCE      synthetic DNA construct
  ORGANISM  synthetic DNA construct
REFERENCE   1 (bases 1 to 724)
  AUTHORS   Wang S, El-Deiry WS
  TITLE     p73 or p53 directly regulates human p53 transcription to maintain
            cell cycle checkpoints.
  JOURNAL   Cancer Res. 2006 Jul 15. 66(14):6982-9.
  PUBMED    16849542
REFERENCE   2 (bases 1 to 724)
  AUTHORS   .
  TITLE     Direct Submission
  JOURNAL   Exported Jun 4, 2021 from SnapGene Server 1.1.58
            http://www.snapgene.com
FEATURES             Location/Qualifiers
     source          1..724
                     /organism="synthetic DNA construct"
                     /mol_type="other DNA"
     polyA_signal    310..431
                     /label=SV40 poly(A) signal
                     /note="SV40 polyadenylation signal"
     primer_bind     complement(321..340)
                     /label=EBV-rev
                     /note="SV40 polyA terminator, reverse primer"
     primer_bind     375..394
                     /label=SV40pA-R
                     /note="SV40 polyA, reverse primer"
ORIGIN
        1 cgccgggcct ttctttatgt ttttggcgtc ttccatttta ccaacagtac cggaatgcca
       61 agcttctaga cttttgagaa gctcaaaact tttagcgcca gtcttgagca catgggaggg
      121 gaaaacccca atcccatcaa cccctgcgag gctcctggca caaagctgga cagtcgccat
      181 gacaagtaag ggcaagtaat ccgcctgccg gaggaagcaa aggaaatgga gttggggagg
      241 agggtgcaga gtcaggattc tcgccgagct cggtacctcc cgggttatgt tagctcagtt
      301 acagtaccat aagatacatt gatgagtttg gacaaaccac aactagaatg cagtgaaaaa
      361 aatgctttat ttgtgaaatt tgtgatgcta ttgctttatt tgtaaccatt ataagctgca
      421 ataaacaagt taacaacaac aattgcattc attttatgtt tcaggttcag ggggaggtng
      481 tgggaggttt tttaaagcaa gtaaaacctc cacgtacctt aatattactt acttatcatg
      541 gtagcttggg ctggcgtaat agcgaagagg cccgcaccga tcgcccttcc caacagttgc
      601 gcagcctgaa tggcgaatgg caaattgtaa gcgttaatat tttgttaaaa ttcgcgttaa
      661 atttttgtta aatcagctca ttttttaacc aataggccga aatcggcaaa atcccttata
      721 aatc
//
