[The description below was written by a language model from this plasmid's Addgene catalogue record and the feature table of its GenBank file.]
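Description:
pGL2-200bp is a luciferase reporter plasmid built on the promoterless pGL2 basic backbone (about 5.6 kb without insert), into which a 200 bp fragment of the human TP53 promoter has been inserted by restriction cloning. The fragment spans positions -188 to +12 relative to the first transcription initiation site of the gene. Because pGL2 basic is a reporter vector with no eukaryotic promoter or enhancer of its own, luciferase output in transfected mammalian cells depends on the transcriptional activity of the cloned p53 promoter fragment. The plasmid is propagated in E. coli under ampicillin selection. The record does not state the copy number or describe the origin of replication.

The associated work concerns direct regulation of human p53 transcription by p73 or p53 in the maintenance of cell cycle checkpoints, so the construct serves as a minimal or truncated promoter reporter for assaying how such factors affect p53 promoter activity. Its name suggests that it may belong to a series of promoter fragments of differing length, although the record does not list any companion constructs.

The sequence record held for this plasmid is partial, covering only 724 bp of the construct. Its only annotated features are an SV40 polyadenylation signal and two primer binding sites lying within it. The promoter insert, the luciferase coding region, the ampicillin resistance gene and the bacterial origin are not annotated in that segment, so their arrangement cannot be confirmed from the feature table and rests on the catalogue description of the backbone.
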