Addgene plasmid #16293: pGL2-200bp
Depositing lab: Wafik El-Deiry. Publication: p73 or p53 directly regulates human p53 transcription to maintain cell cycle checkpoints. Wang S, El-Deiry WS. Cancer Res. 2006 Jul 15. 66(14):6982-9. 10.1158/0008-5472.CAN-06-0511 PubMed 16849542.
Backbone
  Vector backbone: pGL2 basic
  Backbone manufacturer: promega
  Backbone size w/o insert (bp): 5598
  Vector type: Mammalian Expression, Luciferase
Growth in bacteria
  Bacterial resistance: Ampicillin, 100 μg/mL
  Growth temperature: 37°C
  Growth strain: DH5alpha
  Copy number: Unknown
Gene/Insert
  Gene/Insert name: p53 promoter fragment
  Species: H. sapiens (human)
  Insert size (bp): 200
  Mutation: fragment -188 to +12 relative to first transcription initiation site.
  Entrez Gene: TP53 (a.k.a. BCC7, BMFS5, LFS1, P53, TRP53)
  Cloning method: Restriction Enzyme
  Sequencing primers: 5′ na
Terms and licenses: Academic/Nonprofit Terms; Industry Terms: Not Available to Industry
How to cite: pGL2-200bp was a gift from Wafik El-Deiry (Addgene plasmid # 16293 ; http://n2t.net/addgene:16293 ; RRID:Addgene_16293)
